>Addgene plasmid #24865 | human p53-(1-360) | addgene partial sequence | sequence record 30805 | 24865 with T7-term
CTTGTAGCAGCCGGATCCTCACCCTGGCTCCTTCCCAGCCTGGGCATCCTTGAGTTCCAAGGCCTCATTC
AGCTCTCGGAACATCTCGAAGCGCTCACGCCCACGGATCTGAAGGGTGAAATATTCTCCATCCAGTGGTT
TCTTCTTTGGCTGGGGAGAGGAGCTGGTGTTGTTGGGCAGTGCTCGCTTAGTGCTCCCTGGGGGCAGCTC
GTGGTGAGGCTCCCCTTTCTTGCGGAGATTCTCTTCCTCTGTGCGCCGGTCTCTCCCAGGACAGGCACAA
ACACGCACCTCAAAGCTGTTCCGTCCCAGTAGATTACCACTGGAGTCTTCCAGTGTGATGATGGTGAGGA
TGGGCCTCCGGTTCATGCCGCCCATGCAGGAACTGTTACACATGTAGTTGTAGTGGATGGTGGTACAGTC
AGAGCCAACCTCAGGCGGCTCATAGGGCACCACCACACTATGTCGAAAAGTGTTTCTGTCATCCAAATAC
TCCACACGCAAATTTCCTTCCACTCGGATAAGATGCTGAGGAGGGGCCAGACCATCGCTATCTGAGCAGC
GCTCATGGTGGGGGCAGCGCCTCACAACCTCCGTCATGTGCTGTGACTGCTTGTAGATGGCCATGGCGCG
GACGCGGGTGCCGGGCGGGGGTGTGGAATCAACCCACAGCTGCACAGGGCAGGTCTTGGCCAGTTGGCAA
AACATCTTGTTGAGGGCAGGGGAGTACGTGCAAGTCACAGACTTGGCTGTCCCAGAATGCAAGAAGCCCA
GACGGAAACCGTAGCTGCCCTGGTAGGTTTTCTGGGAAGGGACAGAAGATGACAGGGGCCAGGAGGGGGC
TGGTGCAGGGGCCGCCGGTGTANGAGCTGCTGGTGCAGGGGCCACGGGGGGAGCACTCNGATNGGATCTC
