>Addgene plasmid #24865 | human p53-(1-360) | addgene partial sequence | sequence record 30806 | 24865 with T7
TTCCCTCTGAAATATTTTGTTTAACTTTAAGAAGGAGATATACCATGGGCAGCAGCCATCATCATCATCA
TCACAGCAGCGGCCTGGTGCCGCGCGGCAGCCATATGGAGGAGCCGCAGTCAGATCCTAGCGTCGAGCCC
CCTCTGAGTCAGGAAACATTTTCAGACCTATGGAAACTACTTCCTGAAAACAACGTTCTGTCCCCCTTGC
CGTCCCAAGCAATGGATGATTTGATGCTGTCCCCGGACGATATTGAACAATGGTTCACCGAAGACCCAGG
TCCAGATGAAGCTCCCAGAATGCCAGAGGCTGCTCCCCCCGTGGCCCCTGCACCAGCAGCTCCTACACCG
GCGGCCCCTGCACCAGCCCCCTCCTGGCCCCTGTCATCTTCTGTCCCTTCCCAGAAAACCTACCAGGGCA
GCTACGGTTTCCGTCTGGGCTTCTTGCATTCTGGGACAGCCAAGTCTGTGACTTGCACGTACTCCCCTGC
CCTCAACAAGATGTTTTGCCAACTGGCCAAGACCTGCCCTGTGCAGCTGTGGGTTGATTCCACACCCCCG
CCCGGCACCCGCGTCCGCGCCATGGCCATCTACAAGCAGTCACAGCACATGACGGAGGTTGTGAGGCGCT
GCCCCCACCATGAGCGCTGCTCAGATAGCGATGGTCTGGCCCCTCCTCAGCATCTTATCCGAGTGGAAGG
AAATTTGCGTGTGGAGTATTTGGATGACAGAAACACTTTTCGACATAGTGTGGTGGTGCCCTATGAGCCG
CCTGAGGTTGGCTCTGACTGTACCACCATCCACTACAACTACATGTGTAACAGTTCCTGCATGGGCGGCA
TGAACCGGGAGGCCCATCCTCACCATCATCACACTGGAAG
