[The description below was written by a language model from this plasmid's Addgene catalogue record.]
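Description:
human p53-(1-360) is a bacterial expression plasmid built on the Novagen pET15b backbone (about 5.7 kb without insert) for producing a C-terminally truncated form of human p53 in E. coli. It is recorded as a high-copy plasmid, selected with ampicillin and propagated in a standard cloning strain. No feature table accompanies the record, so backbone elements can only be described from what is generally known of pET15b. That vector family drives expression from a T7 promoter under lac operator control, which requires a host supplying T7 RNA polymerase. This matches the depositor's note that a BL21(DE3) pLysS strain is used for expression and the listing of a T7 primer for sequencing.

The insert is a roughly 1.08 kb fragment of the human TP53 coding sequence encoding amino acids 1–360, cloned between the NdeI and BamHI sites, both of which remain intact. Cloning through NdeI places the p53 fragment in frame behind the vector's N-terminal His tag, allowing purification of the recombinant protein by immobilised metal affinity chromatography. From general knowledge of p53 domain structure, residues 1–360 span the N-terminal transactivation region, the core DNA-binding domain and the tetramerisation domain, but not the extreme C-terminal regulatory region. The record itself states only the residue range.

The depositor comments that p53 proteins express better and are more stable at low temperature. The associated publication compares the conformation of latent and active p53, so the construct was probably made to supply purified truncated protein for structural and biophysical comparison with other p53 forms.
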