Addgene plasmid #24865: human p53-(1-360)
Depositing lab: Cheryl Arrowsmith. Depositing organization: University Health Network. Publication: Latent and active p53 are identical in conformation. Ayed A, Mulder FA, Yi GS, Lu Y, Kay LE, Arrowsmith CH. Nat Struct Biol. 2001 Sep . 8(9):756-60. 10.1038/nsb0901-756 PubMed 11524676.
Backbone
  Vector backbone: pET15b
  Backbone manufacturer: Novagen
  Backbone size w/o insert (bp): 5700
  Vector type: Bacterial Expression
Growth in bacteria
  Bacterial resistance: Ampicillin, 100 μg/mL
  Growth temperature: 37°C
  Growth strain: DH5alpha
  Copy number: High Copy
Gene/Insert
  Gene/Insert name: p53
  Species: H. sapiens (human)
  Insert size (bp): 1080
  Mutation: Contains aa 1-360.
  Entrez Gene: TP53 (a.k.a. BCC7, BMFS5, LFS1, P53, TRP53)
  Tag / fusion protein: His (N terminal on insert)
  Cloning method: Restriction Enzyme; 5′ cloning site NdeI (not destroyed); 3′ cloning site BamHI (not destroyed)
  Sequencing primers: 5′ T7
Terms and licenses: Academic/Nonprofit Terms; Industry Terms: Not Available to Industry
Depositor comments: E.Coli strain for epression: BL21DE3-pLysS p53 proteins are expressed better and more stable at low temperature
How to cite: human p53-(1-360) was a gift from Cheryl Arrowsmith (Addgene plasmid # 24865 ; http://n2t.net/addgene:24865 ; RRID:Addgene_24865)
